>Addgene plasmid #239487 | ROS1-dCas9 (D10) | addgene full sequence | sequence record 500156 | Addgene NGS Result
AGCTTGCATGCCTGCAGGTCGACTCTAGACCCGGGGATATATTACTCAACTTTTGATTCGCTATTTGCTG
TGCACCTGTGGCGTTCATCACATCTTTTGTGACACTGTTTGCACTGGTCATTGCTATTACAAAGGACCTT
CCTGATGTTGAAGGAGATCGAAAGTAAGTAACTGCACGCATAACCATTTTCTTTCCGCTCTTTGGCTCAA
TCCATTTGACAGTCAAAGACAATGTTTAACCAGCTCCGTTTGATATATTGTCTTTATGTGTTTGTTCAAG
CATGTTTAGTTAATCATGCCTTTGATTGATCTTGAATAGGTTCCAAATATCAACCCTGGCAACAAAACTT
GGAGTGAGAAACATTGCATTCCTCGGTTCTGGACTTCTGCTAGTAAATTATGTTTCAGCCATATCACTAG
CTTTCTACATGCCTCAGGTGAATTCATCTATTTCCGTCTTAACTATTTCGGTTAATTAAAGCACGAACAC
CATTACTGCATGTAGAAGCTTGATAAACTATCGCCACCAATTTATTTTTGTTGCGATATTGTTACTTTCC
TCAGTATGCAGCTTTGAAAAGACCAACCCTCTTATCCTTTAACAATGAACAGGTTTTTAGAGGTAGCTTG
ATGATTCCTGCACATGTGATCTTGGCTTCAGGCTTAATTTTCCAGGTAAAGCATTATGAGATACTCTTAT
ATCTCTTACATACTTTTGAGATAATGCACAAGAACTTCATAACTATATGCTTTAGTTTCTGCATTTGACA
CTGCCAAATTCATTAATCTCTAATATCTTTGTTGTTGATCTTTGGTAGACATGGGTACTAGAAAAAGCAA
ACTACACCAAGGTAAAATACTTTTGTACAAACATAAACTCGTTATCACGGAACATCAATGGAGTGTATAT
CTAACGGAGTGTAGAAACATTTGATTATTGCAGGAAGCTATCTCAGGATATTATCGGTTTATATGGAATC
TCTTCTACGCAGAGTATCTGTTATTCCCCTTCCTCTAGCTTTCAATTTCATGGTGAGGATATGCAGTTTT
CTTTGTATATCATTCTTCTTCTTCTTTGTAGCTTGGAGTCAAAATCGGTTCCTTCATGTACATACATCAA
GGATATGTCCTTCTGAATTTTTATATCTTGCAATAAAAATGCTTGTACCAATTGAAACACCAGCTTTTTG
AGTTCTATGATCACTGACTTGGTTCTAACCAAAAAAAAAAAAAATGTTTAATTTACATATCTAAAAGTAG
GTTTAGGGAAACCTAAACAGTAAAATATTTGTATATTATTCGAATTTCACTCATCATAAAAACTTAAATT
GCACCATAAAATTTTGTTTTACTATTAATGATGTAATTTGTGTAACTTAAGATAAAAATAATATTCCGTA
AGTTAACCGGCTAAAACCACGTATAAACCAGGGAACCTGTTAAACCGGTTCTTTACTGGATAAAGAAATG
AAAGCCCATGTAGACAGCTCCATTAGAGCCCAAACCCTAAATTTCTCATCTATATAAAAGGAGTGACATT
AGGGTTTTTGTTCGTCCTCTTAAAGCTTCTCGTTTTCTCTGCCGTCTCTCTCATTCGCGCGACGCAAACG
ATCTTCAGGTGATCTTCTTTCTCCAAATCCTCTCTCATAACTCTGATTTCGTACTTGTGTATTTGAGCTC
ACGCTCTGTTTCTCTCACCACAGCCATGGAGAAACAGAGGAGAGAAGAAAGCAGCTTTCAACAACCTCCA
TGGATTCCTCAGACACCCATGAAGCCATTTTCACCGATCTGCCCATACACGGTGGAGGATCAATATCATA
GCAGTCAATTGGAGGAAAGGAGATTTGTTGGGAACAAGGATATGAGTGGTCTTGATCACTTGTCTTTTGG
GGATTTGCTTGCTCTAGCTAACACTGCATCCCTCATATTCTCTGGTCAGACTCCAATACCTACAAGAAAC
ACAGAGGTTATGCAAAAAGGTACTGAAGAAGTGGAGAGTTTGAGCTCAGTGAGTAACAATGTTGCTGAAC
AGATCCTCAAGACTCCTGAAAAACCTAAGAGGAAGAAGCATCGGCCAAAGGTTCGTAGAGAAGCTAAACC
CAAGAGGGAGCCTAAACCACGAGCTCCGAGGAAGTCTGTTGTCACCGATGGTCAAGAAAGCAAAACACCA
AAGAGGAAATATGTGCGGAAGAAGGTTGAAGTCAGTAAGGATCAAGACGCTACTCCGGTTGAATCATCAG
CAGCTGTTGAAACTTCAACTCGTCCTAAGAGGCTCTGTAGACGAGTCTTGGATTTTGAAGCCGAAAATGG
AGAAAACCAGACCAACGGTGACATTAGAGAAGCAGGTGAGATGGAATCAGCTCTTCAAGAGAAGCAGTTA
GATTCTGGGAATCAAGAGTTAAAAGATTGCCTTCTTTCGGCTCCTAGCACGCCCAAGAGAAAGCGCAGCC
AAGGTAAAAGAAAGGGAGTTCAACCAAAGAAAAATGGCAGTAATCTAGAAGAAGTCGATATTTCGATGGC
GCAAGCTGCAAAGAGAAGACAAGGACCAACTTGTTGCGACATGAATCTATCAGGGATTCAGTATGATGAG
CAATGTGACTACCAGAAAATGCATTGGTTGTATTCCCCAAACTTGCAACAGGGAGGGATGAGATATGATG
CCATTTGCAGCAAAGTATTCTCTGGACAACAGCACAATTATGTTTCTGCCTTTCACGCTACGTGCTACAG
TTCCACATCTCAGCTCAGTGCTAATAGAGTCCTAACCGTTGAAGAAAGACGAGAAGGTATCTTTCAAGGA
AGGCAAGAGTCTGAGCTAAATGTTCTCTCGGATAAGATAGACACGCCGATCAAGAAGAAAACAACAGGCC
ATGCTCGATTCCGGAATTTGTCTTCAATGAATAAACTTGTGGAAGTTCCTGAGCATTTAACCTCAGGATA
TTGTAGCAAGCCACAGCAAAATAATAAGATTCTTGTTGATACGCGGGTGACTGTGAGCAAAAAGAAGCCA
ACCAAGTCTGAGAAATCACAAACCAAACAGAAAAATCTTCTTCCGAATCTTTGCCGTTTTCCACCTTCAT
TTACTGGTCTTTCTCCAGATGAACTTTGGAAACGACGTAACTCGATCGAAACAATCAGTGAGCTATTGCG
TCTATTAGACATCAACAGGGAGCATTCTGAAACTGCTCTCGTTCCTTACACAATGAATAGCCAGATTGTA
CTCTTTGGTGGTGGCGCTGGAGCAATTGTGCCTGTAACTCCTGTTAAAAAACCACGCCCACGACCAAAGG
TTGATCTAGACGATGAGACAGACAGAGTGTGGAAACTGCTATTGGAGAATATTAATAGCGAAGGTGTTGA
CGGATCAGACGAGCAGAAGGCGAAATGGTGGGAGGAAGAACGTAATGTGTTTCGAGGACGAGCTGACTCA
TTTATTGCAAGGATGCACCTTGTACAAGGGGATCGACGTTTTACGCCTTGGAAGGGATCAGTCGTGGATT
CTGTTGTTGGAGTATTTCTCACTCAAAATGTTTCAGACCATCTCTCAAGTTCGGCTTTCATGTCGTTGGC
TTCCCAGTTCCCTGTCCCTTTTGTACCGAGCAGTAACTTTGACGCTGGAACAAGCTCGATGCCTTCTATT
CAAATAACGTACTTGGACTCAGAGGAAACGATGTCAAGCCCACCCGATCACAATCACAGTTCTGTTACTT
TGAAAAATACACAGCCTGATGAGGAGAAGGATTATGTACCTAGCAATGAAACCTCCAGAAGCAGTAGTGA
GATTGCCATCTCAGCCCATGAATCAGTTGACAAAACCACGGATTCAAAGGAGTATGTTGATTCAGATCGA
AAAGGCTCAAGTGTAGAGGTTGATAAGACGGATGAGAAGTGTCGTGTCCTGAACCTGTTTCCATCTGAAG
ATTCTGCACTTACATGTCAACATTCGATGGTGTCTGATGCTCCTCAAAATACAGAGAGAGCAGGATCAAG
CTCAGAGATCGACTTAGAAGGAGAGTATCGTACTTCCTTTATGAAGCTCCTACAGGGGGTACAAGTCTCT
CTAGAAGATTCCAATCAAGTATCACCAAATATGTCTCCGGGTGATTGTAGCTCAGAAATTAAGGGTTTCC
AGTCAATGAAAGAGCCCACAAAATCCTCTGTTGATAGTAGTGAACCTGGTTGTTGCTCTCAGCAAGATGG
GGATGTTTTGAGTTGTCAGAAACCTACCTTAAAAGAAAAAGGGAAAAAGGTTTTGAAGGAGGAAAAAAAA
GCGTTTGACTGGGATTGTTTAAGAAGAGAAGCCCAAGCTAGAGCAGGAATTAGAGAAAAAACAAGAAGTA
CAATGGACACCGTGGATTGGAAGGCAATACGAGCAGCAGATGTTAAGGAAGTTGCTGAAACAATCAAGAG
TCGCGGGATGAACCATAAACTTGCAGAACGTATACAGGGCTTCCTTGATCGACTGGTAAATGACCATGGA
AGTATCGATCTTGAATGGTTGAGAGATGTTCCACCAGATAAAGCAAAAGAATATCTTCTGAGCTTTAACG
GATTGGGACTGAAAAGTGTGGAGTGTGTGCGGCTTCTAACACTTCACCATCTTGCCTTTCCAGTTGATAC
AAATGTTGGGCGCATAGCCGTCAGACTTGGATGGGTGCCCCTTCAGCCGCTCCCAGAGTCACTTCAGTTG
CATCTTCTGGAAATGTATCCTATGCTTGAATCTATTCAAAAGTATCTTTGGCCCCGTCTCTGCAAACTCG
ACCAAAAAACATTGTATGAGTTGCACTACCAGATGATTACTTTTGGAAAGGTCTTTTGCACAAAGAGCAA
ACCTAATTGCAATGCATGTCCGATGAAAGGAGAATGCAGACATTTTGCCAGTGCGTTTGCAAGTGCAAGG
CTTGCTTTACCAAGTACAGAGAAAGGTATGGGGACACCTGATAAAAACCCTTTGCCTCTACACCTGCCAG
AGCCATTCCAGAGAGAGCAAGGGTCTGAAGTAGTACAGCACTCAGAACCAGCAAAAAAGGTCACATGTTG
TGAACCAATCATCGAAGAGCCTGCTTCACCGGAGCCAGAAACCGCAGAAGTATCAATAGCTGACATAGAG
GAGGCGTTTTTTGAGGACCCAGAAGAAATTCCTACCATCAGGCTAAACATGGATGCATTTACCAGTAACT
TGAAGAAGATAATGGAACACAACAAGGAACTTCAAGACGGAAACATGTCCAGCGCTTTAGTTGCACTTAC
TGCTGAAACTGCTTCTCTTCCAATGCCTAAGCTCAAGAATATCAGCCAGTTAAGGACAGAACACCGAGTT
TACGAACTTCCAGACGAGCATCCTCTTCTAGCTCAGTTGGAAAAGAGAGAACCTGATGATCCATGTTCTT
ATTTGCTTGCTATATGGACGCCAGGTGAGACGGCTGATTCTATTCAACCGTCTGTTAGTACGTGCATATT
CCAAGCAAATGGTATGCTTTGTGACGAGGAGACTTGTTTCTCCTGCAACAGCATCAAGGAGACTAGATCT
CAAATTGTGAGAGGGACAATTTTGATTCCTTGTAGAACAGCGATGAGGGGTAGTTTTCCTCTAAATGGAA
CGTACTTTCAAGTAAATGAGGTGTTTGCGGATCATGCATCCAGCCTAAACCCAATCAATGTCCCAAGGGA
ATTGATATGGGAATTACCTCGAAGAACGGTCTATTTTGGTACATCTGTTCCTACGATATTCAAAGGTTTA
TCAACTGAGAAGATACAGGCTTGCTTTTGGAAAGGGTACGTATGTGTACGTGGATTTGATCGAAAGACGA
GGGGACCGAAGCCTTTGATTGCAAGATTGCACTTCCCGGCGAGCAAACTGAAGGGACAACAAGCTAACCT
CGCCGGAGGGCCGAGCTCTGGCGCACCCCCACCAAGTGGAGGGTCTCCTGCCGGGTCCCCAACATCTACT
GAAGAAGGCACCAGCGAATCCGCAACGCCCGAGTCAGGCCCTGGTACATCCACAGAACCATCTGAAGGTA
GTGCGCCTGGTTCCCCAGCTGGAAGCCCTACTTCCACCGAAGAAGGCACGTCAACCGAACCAAGTGAAGG
ATCTGCCCCTGGGACCAGCACTGAACCATCTGAGCCAAAAAAGAAGAGAAAGGTAATGGACAAGAAGTAC
AGCATCGGCCTGGCCATCGGCACCAACTCTGTGGGCTGGGCCGTGATCACCGACGAGTACAAGGTGCCCA
GCAAGAAATTCAAGGTGCTGGGCAACACCGACCGGCACAGCATCAAGAAGAACCTGATCGGCGCCCTGCT
GTTCGACAGCGGAGAAACAGCCGAGGCCACCCGGCTGAAGAGAACCGCCAGAAGAAGATACACCAGACGG
AAGAACCGGATCTGCTATCTGCAAGAGATCTTCAGCAACGAGATGGCCAAGGTGGACGACAGCTTCTTCC
ACAGACTGGAAGAGTCCTTCCTGGTGGAAGAGGATAAGAAGCACGAGCGGCACCCCATCTTCGGCAACAT
CGTGGACGAGGTGGCCTACCACGAGAAGTACCCCACCATCTACCACCTGAGAAAGAAACTGGTGGACAGC
ACCGACAAGGCCGACCTGCGGCTGATCTATCTGGCCCTGGCCCACATGATCAAGTTCCGGGGCCACTTCC
TGATCGAGGGCGACCTGAACCCCGACAACAGCGACGTGGACAAGCTGTTCATCCAGCTGGTGCAGACCTA
CAACCAGCTGTTCGAGGAAAACCCCATCAACGCCAGCGGCGTGGACGCCAAGGCCATCCTGTCTGCCAGA
CTGAGCAAGAGCAGACGGCTGGAAAATCTGATCGCCCAGCTGCCCGGCGAGAAGAAGAATGGCCTGTTCG
GCAACCTGATTGCCCTGAGCCTGGGCCTGACCCCCAACTTCAAGAGCAACTTCGACCTGGCCGAGGATGC
CAAACTGCAGCTGAGCAAGGACACCTACGACGACGACCTGGACAACCTGCTGGCCCAGATCGGCGACCAG
TACGCCGACCTGTTTCTGGCCGCCAAGAACCTGTCCGACGCCATCCTGCTGAGCGACATCCTGAGAGTGA
ACACCGAGATCACCAAGGCCCCCCTGAGCGCCTCTATGATCAAGAGATACGACGAGCACCACCAGGACCT
GACCCTGCTGAAAGCTCTCGTGCGGCAGCAGCTGCCTGAGAAGTACAAAGAGATTTTCTTCGACCAGAGC
AAGAACGGCTACGCCGGCTACATCGATGGCGGAGCCAGCCAGGAAGAGTTCTACAAGTTCATCAAGCCCA
TCCTGGAAAAGATGGACGGCACCGAGGAACTGCTCGTGAAGCTGAACAGAGAGGACCTGCTGCGGAAGCA
GCGGACCTTCGACAACGGCAGCATCCCCCACCAGATCCACCTGGGAGAGCTGCACGCCATTCTGCGGCGG
CAGGAAGATTTTTACCCATTCCTGAAGGACAACCGGGAAAAGATCGAGAAGATCCTGACCTTCCGCATCC
CCTACTACGTGGGCCCTCTGGCCAGGGGAAACAGCAGATTCGCCTGGATGACCAGAAAGAGCGAGGAAAC
CATCACCCCCTGGAACTTCGAGGAAGTGGTGGACAAGGGCGCCAGCGCCCAGAGCTTCATCGAGCGGATG
ACCAACTTCGATAAGAACCTGCCCAACGAGAAGGTGCTGCCCAAGCACAGCCTGCTGTACGAGTACTTCA
CCGTGTACAACGAGCTGACCAAAGTGAAATACGTGACCGAGGGAATGAGAAAGCCCGCCTTCCTGAGCGG
CGAGCAGAAAAAAGCCATCGTGGACCTGCTGTTCAAGACCAACCGGAAAGTGACCGTGAAGCAGCTGAAA
GAGGACTACTTCAAGAAAATCGAGTGCTTCGACTCCGTGGAAATCTCCGGCGTGGAAGATCGGTTCAACG
CCTCCCTGGGCACATACCACGATCTGCTGAAAATTATCAAGGACAAGGACTTCCTGGACAATGAGGAAAA
CGAGGACATTCTGGAAGATATCGTGCTGACCCTGACACTGTTTGAGGACAGAGAGATGATCGAGGAACGG
CTGAAAACCTATGCCCACCTGTTCGACGACAAAGTGATGAAGCAGCTGAAGCGGCGGAGATACACCGGCT
GGGGCAGGCTGAGCCGGAAGCTGATCAACGGCATCCGGGACAAGCAGTCCGGCAAGACAATCCTGGATTT
CCTGAAGTCCGACGGCTTCGCCAACAGAAACTTCATGCAGCTGATCCACGACGACAGCCTGACCTTTAAA
GAGGACATCCAGAAAGCCCAGGTGTCCGGCCAGGGCGATAGCCTGCACGAGCACATTGCCAATCTGGCCG
GCAGCCCCGCCATTAAGAAGGGCATCCTGCAGACAGTGAAGGTGGTGGACGAGCTCGTGAAAGTGATGGG
CCGGCACAAGCCCGAGAACATCGTGATCGAAATGGCCAGAGAGAACCAGACCACCCAGAAGGGACAGAAG
AACAGCCGCGAGAGAATGAAGCGGATCGAAGAGGGCATCAAAGAGCTGGGCAGCCAGATCCTGAAAGAAC
ACCCCGTGGAAAACACCCAGCTGCAGAACGAGAAGCTGTACCTGTACTACCTGCAGAATGGGCGGGATAT
GTACGTGGACCAGGAACTGGACATCAACCGGCTGTCCGACTACGATGTGGACGCTATCGTGCCTCAGAGC
TTTCTGAAGGACGACTCCATCGATAACAAAGTGCTGACTCGGAGCGACAAGAACCGGGGCAAGAGCGACA
ACGTGCCCTCCGAAGAGGTCGTGAAGAAGATGAAGAACTACTGGCGCCAGCTGCTGAATGCCAAGCTGAT
TACCCAGAGGAAGTTCGACAATCTGACCAAGGCCGAGAGAGGCGGCCTGAGCGAACTGGATAAGGCCGGC
TTCATCAAGAGACAGCTGGTGGAAACCCGGCAGATCACAAAGCACGTGGCACAGATCCTGGACTCCCGGA
TGAACACTAAGTACGACGAGAACGACAAACTGATCCGGGAAGTGAAAGTGATCACCCTGAAGTCCAAGCT
GGTGTCCGATTTCCGGAAGGATTTCCAGTTTTACAAAGTGCGCGAGATCAACAACTACCACCACGCCCAC
GACGCCTACCTGAACGCCGTCGTGGGAACCGCCCTGATCAAAAAGTACCCTAAGCTGGAAAGCGAGTTCG
TGTACGGCGACTACAAGGTGTACGACGTGCGGAAGATGATCGCCAAGAGCGAGCAGGAAATCGGCAAGGC
TACCGCCAAGTACTTCTTCTACAGCAACATCATGAACTTTTTCAAGACCGAGATTACCCTGGCCAACGGC
GAGATCCGGAAGCGGCCTCTGATCGAGACAAACGGCGAAACAGGCGAGATCGTGTGGGATAAGGGCCGGG
ACTTTGCCACCGTGCGGAAAGTGCTGTCTATGCCCCAAGTGAATATCGTGAAAAAGACCGAGGTGCAGAC
AGGCGGCTTCAGCAAAGAGTCTATCCTGCCCAAGAGGAACAGCGACAAGCTGATCGCCAGAAAGAAGGAC
TGGGACCCTAAGAAGTACGGCGGCTTCGACAGCCCCACCGTGGCCTATTCTGTGCTGGTGGTGGCCAAAG
TGGAAAAGGGCAAGTCCAAGAAACTGAAGAGTGTGAAAGAGCTGCTGGGGATCACCATCATGGAAAGAAG
CAGCTTCGAGAAGAATCCCATCGACTTTCTGGAAGCCAAGGGCTACAAAGAAGTGAAAAAGGACCTGATC
ATCAAGCTGCCTAAGTACTCCCTGTTCGAGCTGGAAAACGGCCGGAAGAGAATGCTGGCCTCTGCCGGCG
AACTGCAGAAGGGAAACGAACTGGCCCTGCCCTCCAAATATGTGAACTTCCTGTACCTGGCCAGCCACTA
TGAGAAGCTGAAGGGCTCCCCCGAGGATAATGAGCAGAAACAGCTGTTTGTGGAACAGCACAAACACTAC
CTGGACGAGATCATCGAGCAGATCAGCGAGTTCTCCAAGAGAGTGATCCTGGCCGACGCTAATCTGGACA
AGGTGCTGAGCGCCTACAACAAGCACAGAGACAAGCCTATCAGAGAGCAGGCCGAGAATATCATCCACCT
GTTTACCCTGACCAATCTGGGAGCCCCTGCCGCCTTCAAGTACTTTGACACCACCATCGACCGGAAGAGG
TACACCAGCACCAAAGAGGTGCTGGACGCCACCCTGATCCACCAGAGCATCACCGGCCTGTACGAGACAC
GGATCGACCTGTCTCAGCTGGGAGGCGACGGTGGCGGAGGCTCGCCAAAGAAAAAACGAAAAGTAGATCC
GAAAAAGAAGAGGAAGGTGGGAGGTAGTGGGGCTACTAACTTCAGCCTGCTGAAGCAGGCTGGAGACGTG
GAGGAGAACCCTGGACCTAGCGAGCTGATTAAGGAGAACATGCACATGAAGCTGTACATGGAGGGCACCG
TGGACAACCATCACTTCAAGTGCACATCCGAGGGCGAAGGCAAGCCCTACGAGGGCACCCAGACCATGAG
AATCAAGGTGGTCGAGGGCGGCCCTCTCCCCTTCGCCTTCGACATCCTGGCTACTAGCTTCCTCTACGGC
AGCAAGACCTTCATCAACCACACCCAGGGCATCCCCGACTTCTTCAAGCAGTCCTTCCCTGAGGGCTTCA
CATGGGAGAGAGTCACCACATACGAAGACGGGGGCGTGCTGACCGCTACCCAGGACACCAGCCTCCAGGA
CGGCTGCCTCATCTACAACGTCAAGATCAGAGGGGTGAACTTCACATCCAACGGCCCTGTGATGCAGAAG
AAAACACTCGGCTGGGAGGCCTTCACCGAGACGCTGTACCCCGCTGACGGCGGCCTGGAAGGCAGAAACG
ACATGGCCCTGAAGCTCGTGGGCGGGAGCCATCTGATCGCAAACATCAAGACCACATATAGATCCAAGAA
ACCCGCTAAGAACCTCAAGATGCCTGGCGTCTACTATGTGGACTACAGACTGGAAAGAATCAAGGAGGCC
AACAACGAGACCTACGTCGAGCAGCACGAGGTGGCAGTGGCCAGATACTGCGACCTCCCTAGCAAACTGG
GGCACAAGCTTAATTAAGGATCCTGATTGATCGATAGAGCTCGAATTTCCCCGATCGTTCAAACATTTGG
CAATAAAGTTTCTTAAGATTGAATCCTGTTGCCGGTCTTGCGATGATTATCATATAATTTCTGTTGAATT
ACGTTAAGCATGTAATAATTAACATGTAATGCATGACGTTATTTATGAGATGGGTTTTTATGATTAGAGT
CCCGCAATTATACATTTAATACGCGATAGAAAACAAAATATAGCGCGCAAACTAGGATAAATTATCGCGC
GCGGTGTCATCTATGTTACTAGATCGGGGTACCGAGCTCGAATTCGTAATCATGTCATAGCTGTTTCCTG
TGTGAAATTGTTATCCGCTCACAATTCCACACAACATACGAGCCGGAAGCATAAAGTGTAAAGCCTGGGG
TGCCTAATGAGTGAGCTAACTCACATTAATTGCGTTGCGCTCACTGCCCGCTTTCCAGTCGGGAAACCTG
TCGTGCCAGCTGCATTAATGAATCGGCCAACGCGCGGGGAGAGGCGGTTTGCGTATTGGCTAGAGCAGCT
TGCCAACATGGTGGAGCACGACACTCTCGTCTACTCCAAGAATATCAAAGATACAGTCTCAGAAGACCAA
AGGGCTATTGAGACTTTTCAACAAAGGGTAATATCGGGAAACCTCCTCGGATTCCATTGCCCAGCTATCT
GTCACTTCATCAAAAGGACAGTAGAAAAGGAAGGTGGCACCTACAAATGCCATCATTGCGATAAAGGAAA
GGCTATCGTTCAAGATGCCTCTGCCGACAGTGGTCCCAAAGATGGACCCCCACCCACGAGGAGCATCGTG
GAAAAAGAAGACGTTCCAACCACGTCTTCAAAGCAAGTGGATTGATGTGAACATGGTGGAGCACGACACT
CTCGTCTACTCCAAGAATATCAAAGATACAGTCTCAGAAGACCAAAGGGCTATTGAGACTTTTCAACAAA
GGGTAATATCGGGAAACCTCCTCGGATTCCATTGCCCAGCTATCTGTCACTTCATCAAAAGGACAGTAGA
AAAGGAAGGTGGCACCTACAAATGCCATCATTGCGATAAAGGAAAGGCTATCGTTCAAGATGCCTCTGCC
GACAGTGGTCCCAAAGATGGACCCCCACCCACGAGGAGCATCGTGGAAAAAGAAGACGTTCCAACCACGT
CTTCAAAGCAAGTGGATTGATGTGATATCTCCACTGACGTAAGGGATGACGCACAATCCCACTATCCTTC
GCAAGACCCTTCCTCTATATAAGGAAGTTCATTTCATTTGGAGAGGACACGCTGAAATCACCAGTCTCTC
TCTACAAATCTATCTCTCTCGAGCTTTCGCAGATCCGGGGGGCAATGAGATATGAAAAAGCCTGAACTCA
CCGCGACGTCTGTCGAGAAGTTTCTGATCGAAAAGTTCGACAGCGTCTCCGACCTGATGCAGCTCTCGGA
GGGCGAAGAATCTCGTGCTTTCAGCTTCGATGTAGGAGGGCGTGGATATGTCCTGCGGGTAAATAGCTGC
GCCGATGGTTTCTACAAAGATCGTTATGTTTATCGGCACTTTGCATCGGCCGCGCTCCCGATTCCGGAAG
TGCTTGACATTGGGGAGTTTAGCGAGAGCCTGACCTATTGCATCTCCCGCCGTTCACAGGGTGTCACGTT
GCAAGACCTGCCTGAAACCGAACTGCCCGCTGTTCTACAACCGGTCGCGGAGGCTATGGATGCGATCGCT
GCGGCCGATCTTAGCCAGACGAGCGGGTTCGGCCCATTCGGACCGCAAGGAATCGGTCAATACACTACAT
GGCGTGATTTCATATGCGCGATTGCTGATCCCCATGTGTATCACTGGCAAACTGTGATGGACGACACCGT
CAGTGCGTCCGTCGCGCAGGCTCTCGATGATCTGATGCTTTGGGCCGAGGACTGCCCCGAAGTCCGGCAC
CTCGTGCACGCGGATTTCGGCTCCAACAATGTCCTGACGGACAATGGCCGCATAACAGCGGTCATTGACT
GGAGCGAGGCGATGTTCGGGGATTCCCAATACGAGGTCGCCAACATCTTCTTCTGGAGGCCGTGGTTGGC
TTGTATGGAGCAGCAGACGCGCTACTTCGAGCGGAGGCATCCGGAGCTTGCAGGATCGCCACGACTCCGG
GCGTATATGCTCCGCATTGGTCTTGACCAACTCTATCAGAGCTTGGTTGACGGCAATTTCGATGATGCAG
CTTGGGCGCAGGGTCGATGCGACGCAATCGTCCGATCCGGAGCCGGGACTGTCGGGCGTACACAAATCGC
CCGCAGAAGCGCGGCCGTCTGGACCGATGGCTGTGTAGAAGTACTCGCCGATAGTGGAAACCGACGCCCC
AGCACTCGTCCGAGGGCAAAGAAATAGAGTAGATGCCGACCGGGATCTGTCGATCGACAAGCTCGAGTTT
CTCCATAATAATGTGTGAGTAGTTCCCAGATAAGGGAATTAGGGTTCCTATAGGGTTTCGCTCATGTGTT
GAGCATATAAGAAACCCTTAGTATGTATTTGTATTTGTAAAATACTTCTATCAATAAAATTTCTAATTCC
TAAAACCAAAATCCAGTACTAAAATCCAGATCCCCCGAATTAATTCGGCGTTAATTCAGTACATTAAAAA
CGTCCGCAATGTGTTATTAAGTTGTCTAAGCGTCAATTTGTTTACACCACAATATATCCTGCCACCAGCC
AGCCAACAGCTCCCCGACCGGCAGCTCGGCACAAAATCACCACTCGATACAGGCAGCCCATCAGTCCGGG
ACGGCGTCAGCGGGAGAGCCGTTGTAAGGCGGCAGACTTTGCTCATGTTACCGATGCTATTCGGAAGAAC
GGCAACTAAGCTGCCGGGTTTGAAACACGGATGATCTCGCGGAGGGTAGCATGTTGATTGTAACGATGAC
AGAGCGTTGCTGCCTGTGATCACCGCGGTTTCAAAATCGGCTCCGTCGATACTATGTTATACGCCAACTT
TGAAAACAACTTTGAAAAAGCTGTTTTCTGGTATTTAAGGTTTTAGAATGCAAGGAACAGTGAATTGGAG
TTCGTCTTGTTATAATTAGCTTCTTGGGGTATCTTTAAATACTGTAGAAAAGAGGAAGGAAATAATAAAT
GGCTAAAATGAGAATATCACCGGAATTGAAAAAACTGATCGAAAAATACCGCTGCGTAAAAGATACGGAA
GGAATGTCTCCTGCTAAGGTATATAAGCTGGTGGGAGAAAATGAAAACCTATATTTAAAAATGACGGACA
GCCGGTATAAAGGGACCACCTATGATGTGGAACGGGAAAAGGACATGATGCTATGGCTGGAAGGAAAGCT
GCCTGTTCCAAAGGTCCTGCACTTTGAACGGCATGATGGCTGGAGCAATCTGCTCATGAGTGAGGCCGAT
GGCGTCCTTTGCTCGGAAGAGTATGAAGATGAACAAAGCCCTGAAAAGATTATCGAGCTGTATGCGGAGT
GCATCAGGCTCTTTCACTCCATCGACATATCGGATTGTCCCTATACGAATAGCTTAGACAGCCGCTTAGC
CGAATTGGATTACTTACTGAATAACGATCTGGCCGATGTGGATTGCGAAAACTGGGAAGAAGACACTCCA
TTTAAAGATCCGCGCGAGCTGTATGATTTTTTAAAGACGGAAAAGCCCGAAGAGGAACTTGTCTTTTCCC
ACGGCGACCTGGGAGACAGCAACATCTTTGTGAAAGATGGCAAAGTAAGTGGCTTTATTGATCTTGGGAG
AAGCGGCAGGGCGGACAAGTGGTATGACATTGCCTTCTGCGTCCGGTCGATCAGGGAGGATATCGGGGAA
GAACAGTATGTCGAGCTATTTTTTGACTTACTGGGGATCAAGCCTGATTGGGAGAAAATAAAATATTATA
TTTTACTGGATGAATTGTTTTAGTACCTAGAATGCATGACCAAAATCCCTTAACGTGAGTTTTCGTTCCA
CTGAGCGTCAGACCCCGTAGAAAAGATCAAAGGATCTTCTTGAGATCCTTTTTTTCTGCGCGTAATCTGC
TGCTTGCAAACAAAAAAACCACCGCTACCAGCGGTGGTTTGTTTGCCGGATCAAGAGCTACCAACTCTTT
TTCCGAAGGTAACTGGCTTCAGCAGAGCGCAGATACCAAATACTGTCCTTCTAGTGTAGCCGTAGTTAGG
CCACCACTTCAAGAACTCTGTAGCACCGCCTACATACCTCGCTCTGCTAATCCTGTTACCAGTGGCTGCT
GCCAGTGGCGATAAGTCGTGTCTTACCGGGTTGGACTCAAGACGATAGTTACCGGATAAGGCGCAGCGGT
CGGGCTGAACGGGGGGTTCGTGCACACAGCCCAGCTTGGAGCGAACGACCTACACCGAACTGAGATACCT
ACAGCGTGAGCTATGAGAAAGCGCCACGCTTCCCGAAGGGAGAAAGGCGGACAGGTATCCGGTAAGCGGC
AGGGTCGGAACAGGAGAGCGCACGAGGGAGCTTCCAGGGGGAAACGCCTGGTATCTTTATAGTCCTGTCG
GGTTTCGCCACCTCTGACTTGAGCGTCGATTTTTGTGATGCTCGTCAGGGGGGCGGAGCCTATGGAAAAA
CGCCAGCAACGCGGCCTTTTTACGGTTCCTGGCCTTTTGCTGGCCTTTTGCTCACATGTTCTTTCCTGCG
TTATCCCCTGATTCTGTGGATAACCGTATTACCGCCTTTGAGTGAGCTGATACCGCTCGCCGCAGCCGAA
CGACCGAGCGCAGCGAGTCAGTGAGCGAGGAAGCGGAAGAGCGCCTGATGCGGTATTTTCTCCTTACGCA
TCTGTGCGGTATTTCACACCGCATATGGTGCACTCTCAGTACAATCTGCTCTGATGCCGCATAGTTAAGC
CAGTATACACTCCGCTATCGCTACGTGACTGGGTCATGGCTGCGCCCCGACACCCGCCAACACCCGCTGA
CGCGCCCTGACGGGCTTGTCTGCTCCCGGCATCCGCTTACAGACAAGCTGTGACCGTCTCCGGGAGCTGC
ATGTGTCAGAGGTTTTCACCGTCATCACCGAAACGCGCGAGGCAGGGTGCCTTGATGTGGGCGCCGGCGG
TCGAGTGGCGACGGCGCGGCTTGTCCGCGCCCTGGTAGATTGCCTGGCCGTAGGCCAGCCATTTTTGAGC
GGCCAGCGGCCGCGATAGGCCGACGCGAAGCGGCGGGGCGTAGGGAGCGCAGCGACCGAAGGGTAGGCGC
TTTTTGCAGCTCTTCGGCTGTGCGCTGGCCAGACAGTTATGCACAGGCCAGGCGGGTTTTAAGAGTTTTA
ATAAGTTTTAAAGAGTTTTAGGCGGAAAAATCGCCTTTTTTCTCTTTTATATCAGTCACTTACATGTGTG
ACCGGTTCCCAATGTACGGCTTTGGGTTCCCAATGTACGGGTTCCGGTTCCCAATGTACGGCTTTGGGTT
CCCAATGTACGTGCTATCCACAGGAAAGAGACCTTTTCGACCTTTTTCCCCTGCTAGGGCAATTTGCCCT
AGCATCTGCTCCGTACATTAGGAACCGGCGGATGCTTCGCCCTCGATCAGGTTGCGGTAGCGCATGACTA
GGATCGGGCCAGCCTGCCCCGCCTCCTCCTTCAAATCGTACTCCGGCAGGTCATTTGACCCGATCAGCTT
GCGCACGGTGAAACAGAACTTCTTGAACTCTCCGGCGCTGCCACTGCGTTCGTAGATCGTCTTGAACAAC
CATCTGGCTTCTGCCTTGCCTGCGGCGCGGCGTGCCAGGCGGTAGAGAAAACGGCCGATGCCGGGATCGA
TCAAAAAGTAATCGGGGTGAACCGTCAGCACGTCCGGGTTCTTGCCTTCTGTGATCTCGCGGTACATCCA
ATCAGCTAGCTCGATCTCGATGTACTCCGGCCGCCCGGTTTCGCTCTTTACGATCTTGTAGCGGCTAATC
AAGGCTTCACCCTCGGATACCGTCACCAGGCGGCCGTTCTTGGCCTTCTTCGTACGCTGCATGGCAACGT
GCGTGGTGTTTAACCGAATGCAGGTTTCTACCAGGTCGTCTTTCTGCTTTCCGCCATCGGCTCGCCGGCA
GAACTTGAGTACGTCCGCAACGTGTGGACGGAACACGCGGCCGGGCTTGTCTCCCTTCCCTTCCCGGTAT
CGGTTCATGGATTCGGTTAGATGGGAAACCGCCATCAGTACCAGGTCGTAATCCCACACACTGGCCATGC
CGGCCGGCCCTGCGGAAACCTCTACGTGCCCGTCTGGAAGCTCGTAGCGGATCACCTCGCCAGCTCGTCG
GTCACGCTTCGACAGACGGAAAACGGCCACGTCCATGATGCTGCGACTATCGCGGGTGCCCACGTCATAG
AGCATCGGAACGAAAAAATCTGGTTGCTCGTCGCCCTTGGGCGGCTTCCTAATCGACGGCGCACCGGCTG
CCGGCGGTTGCCGGGATTCTTTGCGGATTCGATCAGCGGCCGCTTGCCACGATTCACCGGGGCGTGCTTC
TGCCTCGATGCGTTGCCGCTGGGCGGCCTGCGCGGCCTTCAACTTCTCCACCAGGTCATCACCCAGCGCC
GCGCCGATTTGTACCGGGCCGGATGGTTTGCGACCGCTCACGCCGATTCCTCGGGCTTGGGGGTTCCAGT
GCCATTGCAGGGCCGGCAGGCAACCCAGCCGCTTACGCCTGGCCAACCGCCCGTTCCTCCACACATGGGG
CATTCCACGGCGTCGGTGCCTGGTTGTTCTTGATTTTCCATGCCGCCTCCTTTAGCCGCTAAAATTCATC
TACTCATTTATTCATTTGCTCATTTACTCTGGTAGCTGCGCGATGTATTCAGATAGCAGCTCGGTAATGG
TCTTGCCTTGGCGTACCGCGTACATCTTCAGCTTGGTGTGATCCTCCGCCGGCAACTGAAAGTTGACCCG
CTTCATGGCTGGCGTGTCTGCCAGGCTGGCCAACGTTGCAGCCTTGCTGCTGCGTGCGCTCGGACGGCCG
GCACTTAGCGTGTTTGTGCTTTTGCTCATTTTCTCTTTACCTCATTAACTCAAATGAGTTTTGATTTAAT
TTCAGCGGCCAGCGCCTGGACCTCGCGGGCAGCGTCGCCCTCGGGTTCTGATTCAAGAACGGTTGTGCCG
GCGGCGGCAGTGCCTGGGTAGCTCACGCGCTGCGTGATACGGGACTCAAGAATGGGCAGCTCGTACCCGG
CCAGCGCCTCGGCAACCTCACCGCCGATGCGCGTGCCTTTGATCGCCCGCGACACGACAAAGGCCGCTTG
TAGCCTTCCATCCGTGACCTCAATGCGCTGCTTAACCAGCTCCACCAGGTCGGCGGTGGCCCATATGTCG
TAAGGGCTTGGCTGCACCGGAATCAGCACGAAGTCGGCTGCCTTGATCGCGGACACAGCCAAGTCCGCCG
CCTGGGGCGCTCCGTCGATCACTACGAAGTCGCGCCGGCCGATGGCCTTCACGTCGCGGTCAATCGTCGG
GCGGTCGATGCCGACAACGGTTAGCGGTTGATCTTCCCGCACGGCCGCCCAATCGCGGGCACTGCCCTGG
GGATCGGAATCGACTAACAGAACATCGGCCCCGGCGAGTTGCAGGGCGCGGGCTAGATGGGTTGCGATGG
TCGTCTTGCCTGACCCGCCTTTCTGGTTAAGTACAGCGATAACCTTCATGCGTTCCCCTTGCGTATTTGT
TTATTTACTCATCGCATCATATACGCAGCGACCGCATGACGCAAGCTGTTTTACTCAAATACACATCACC
TTTTTAGACGGCGGCGCTCGGTTTCTTCAGCGGCCAAGCTGGCCGGCCAGGCCGCCAGCTTGGCATCAGA
CAAACCGGCCAGGATTTCATGCAGCCGCACGGTTGAGACGTGCGCGGGCGGCTCGAACACGTACCCGGCC
GCGATCATCTCCGCCTCGATCTCTTCGGTAATGAAAAACGGTTCGTCCTGGCCGTCCTGGTGCGGTTTCA
TGCTTGTTCCTCTTGGCGTTCATTCTCGGCGGCCGCCAGGGCGTCGGCCTCGGTCAATGCGTCCTCACGG
AAGGCACCGCGCCGCCTGGCCTCGGTGGGCGTCACTTCCTCGCTGCGCTCAAGTGCGCGGTACAGGGTCG
AGCGATGCACGCCAAGCAGTGCAGCCGCCTCTTTCACGGTGCGGCCTTCCTGGTCGATCAGCTCGCGGGC
GTGCGCGATCTGTGCCGGGGTGAGGGTAGGGCGGGGGCCAAACTTCACGCCTCGGGCCTTGGCGGCCTCG
CGCCCGCTCCGGGTGCGGTCGATGATTAGGGAACGCTCGAACTCGGCAATGCCGGCGAACACGGTCAACA
CCATGCGGCCGGCCGGCGTGGTGGTGTCGGCCCACGGCTCTGCCAGGCTACGCAGGCCCGCGCCGGCCTC
CTGGATGCGCTCGGCAATGTCCAGTAGGTCGCGGGTGCTGCGGGCCAGGCGGTCTAGCCTGGTCACTGTC
ACAACGTCGCCAGGGCGTAGGTGGTCAAGCATCCTGGCCAGCTCCGGGCGGTCGCGCCTGGTGCCGGTGA
TCTTCTCGGAAAACAGCTTGGTGCAGCCGGCCGCGTGCAGTTCGGCCCGTTGGTTGGTCAAGTCCTGGTC
GTCGGTGCTGACGCGGGCATAGCCCAGCAGGCCAGCGGCGGCGCTCTTGTTCATGGCGTAATGTCTCCGG
TTCTAGTCGCAAGTATTCTACTTTATGCGACTAAAACACGCGACAAGAAAACGCCAGGAAAAGGGCAGGG
CGGCAGCCTGTCGCGTAACTTAGGACTTGTGCGACATGTCGTTTTCAGAAGACGGCTGCACTGAACGTCA
GAAGCCGACTGCACTATAGCAGCGGAGGGGTTGGATCAAAGTACTTTGATCCCGAGGGGAACCCTGTGGT
TGGCATGCACATACAAATGGACGAACGGATAAACCTTTTCACGCCCTTTTAAATATCCGATTATTCTAAT
AAACGCTCTTTTCTCTTAGGTTTACCCGCCAATATATCCTGTCAAACACTGATAGTTTAAACTGAAGGCG
GGAAACGACAATCTGATCCAAGCTCAAGCTGCTCTAGCATTCGCCATTCAGGCTGCGCAACTGTTGGGAA
GGGCGATCGGTGCGGGCCTCTTCGCTATTACGCCAGCTGGCGAAAGGGGGATGTGCTGCAAGGCGATTAA
GTTGGGTAACGCCAGGGTTTTCCCAGTCACGACGTTGTAAAACGACGGCCAGTGCCA
Features (pLannotate 1.2.2; 28 found; start..end, strand, type, name):
     72..440     +  CDS            HST (fragment): HSTC_ARATH - Also known as HPT2, VTE2-2. Experimental evidence at protein level: Swiss-Prot protein existence level 1. Involved in the synthesis of plastoquinone-9. Can use both homogentisic acid and 2,5-dihydroxyphenylacetic acid gamma-lactone as prenyl acceptors, and solanesyl diphosphate > farnesyl diphosphate > geranylgeranyl diphosphate >> phytyl diphosphate as prenyl donors. Do not catalyze the decardoxylation of homogentisate uncoupled from prenylation. From Arabidopsis thaliana (Mouse-ear cress).
    592..675     +  CDS            HST (fragment): HSTC_ARATH - Also known as HPT2, VTE2-2. Experimental evidence at protein level: Swiss-Prot protein existence level 1. Involved in the synthesis of plastoquinone-9. Can use both homogentisic acid and 2,5-dihydroxyphenylacetic acid gamma-lactone as prenyl acceptors, and solanesyl diphosphate > farnesyl diphosphate > geranylgeranyl diphosphate >> phytyl diphosphate as prenyl donors. Do not catalyze the decardoxylation of homogentisate uncoupled from prenylation. From Arabidopsis thaliana (Mouse-ear cress).
    941..1015    +  CDS            HST (fragment): HSTC_ARATH - Also known as HPT2, VTE2-2. Experimental evidence at protein level: Swiss-Prot protein existence level 1. Involved in the synthesis of plastoquinone-9. Can use both homogentisic acid and 2,5-dihydroxyphenylacetic acid gamma-lactone as prenyl acceptors, and solanesyl diphosphate > farnesyl diphosphate > geranylgeranyl diphosphate >> phytyl diphosphate as prenyl donors. Do not catalyze the decardoxylation of homogentisate uncoupled from prenylation. From Arabidopsis thaliana (Mouse-ear cress).
   1706..5884    +  CDS            ROS1: ROS1_ARATH - Also known as DML1 From Arabidopsis thaliana (Mouse-ear cress).
   6125..6145    +  CDS            SV40 NLS: nuclear localization signal of SV40 (simian virus 40) large T antigen
   6146..10249   +  CDS            Cas9: Cas9 (Csn1) endonuclease from the Streptococcus pyogenes Type II CRISPR/Cas system generates RNA-guided double strand breaks in DNA
  10379..11077   +  CDS            TagBFP: monomeric blue fluorescent protein mammalian codon-optimized
  11113..11365   +  terminator     NOS terminator: nopaline synthase terminator and poly(A) signal
  11367..11385   -  misc_feature   MCS (fragment): pUC18/19 multiple cloning site
  11416..11438   -  protein_bind   lac operator (fragment): The lac repressor binds to the lac operator to inhibit transcription in E. coli. This inhibition can be relieved by adding lactose or isopropyl-β-D-thiogalactopyranoside (IPTG). lac repressor encoded by lacI
  11442..11472   -  promoter       lac promoter: promoter for the E. coli lac operon
  11487..11508   -  protein_bind   CAP binding site: CAP binding activates transcription in the presence of cAMP. E. coli catabolite activator protein
  11521..11609   -  CDS            lacI (fragment): lac repressor; lacI; The lac repressor binds to the lac operator to inhibit transcription in E. coli. This inhibition can be relieved by adding lactose or isopropyl-β-D-thiogalactopyranoside (IPTG).
  11699..12375   +  promoter       CaMV 35S promoter (enhanced): cauliflower mosaic virus 35S promoter with a duplicated enhancer region
  12442..13467   +  CDS            HygR: hygromycin B phosphotransferase confers resistance to hygromycin
  13508..13682   +  polyA_signal   CaMV poly(A) signal: cauliflower mosaic virus polyadenylation signal
  13760..13784   -  misc_feature   LB T-DNA repeat: left border repeat from nopaline C58 T-DNA
  14209..15003   +  CDS            KanR: aminoglycoside phosphotransferase; aphA-3; confers resistance to kanamycin
  15090..15678   +  rep_origin     ori: high-copy-number ColE1/pMB1/pBR322/pUC origin of replication
  15864..16004   -  misc_feature   bom: basis of mobility region from pBR322
  16106..16145   -  CDS            rop (fragment): Rop protein, which maintains plasmids at low copy number; rop
  16348..16542   -  rep_origin     pVS1 oriV: origin of replication for the Pseudomonas plasmid pVS1 (Heeb et al., 2000)
  16608..17681   -  CDS            pVS1 RepA: replication protein from the Pseudomonas plasmid pVS1 (Heeb et al., 2000)
  18110..18739   -  CDS            pVS1 StaA: stability protein from the Pseudomonas plasmid pVS1 (Heeb et al., 2000)
  19299..19700   -  CDS            Y4CG_SINFN (fragment): Protein inferred from homology: Swiss-Prot protein existence level 3. From Sinorhizobium fredii (strain NBRC 101917 / NGR234).
  20040..20064   -  misc_feature   RB T-DNA repeat: right border repeat from nopaline C58 T-DNA
  20130..20284   -  CDS            lacZα (fragment): LacZα fragment of β-galactosidase; lacZ fragment
  20287..29      -  misc_feature   MCS (fragment) (across the origin): pUC18/19 multiple cloning site
