[The description below was written by a language model from this plasmid's Addgene catalogue record and pLannotate feature annotations shown in this document.]
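Description:
ROS1-dCas9 (D10) is a plant-expression CRISPR construct of about 20.3 kb, built on the pCAMBIA1300 T-DNA binary backbone and intended for targeted DNA demethylation in Arabidopsis. The backbone carries a ColE1/pBR322-type origin with a bom site for propagation in E. coli. It also has the pVS1 oriV with its RepA and StaA functions, which allow replication and stable maintenance in Agrobacterium. Bacterial selection is by kanamycin (aphA-3). Between the nopaline-type left and right T-DNA border repeats sits a plant selection cassette in which an enhanced CaMV 35S promoter drives hygromycin phosphotransferase, ending in a CaMV poly(A) signal. Remnants of the pUC-type lac/lacZα cloning region flank the insert.

The catalogue names the payload as RPS5A-ROS1-XTEN80-NLS-dCas9-2xNLS-P2A-BFP. The feature table does not label an RPS5A promoter. The region upstream of the coding sequence instead gives fragmentary matches to an Arabidopsis HST gene, which probably reflect genomic sequence included in the promoter fragment rather than a functional payload. The open reading frame fuses Arabidopsis ROS1 (DML1), a 5-methylcytosine DNA glycosylase that initiates active demethylation, to an SV40 NLS and Streptococcus pyogenes Cas9 through a flexible XTEN linker. The annotation tool labels the Cas9 part as the nuclease, but the record describes it as the catalytically dead form, which binds DNA under guide RNA direction without cutting. A P2A self-cleaving peptide then allows co-translational release of TagBFP as a separate fluorescent marker of expression, and a NOS terminator closes the unit. No guide RNA cassette is annotated, and the record does not say how guides are supplied. The meaning of the "D10" designation is also not explained.
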