Addgene plasmid #239487: ROS1-dCas9 (D10)
Purpose: Encodes a CRISPR/dCas9-based fusion protein designed for targeted DNA demethylation.
Depositing lab: Jian-Kang Zhu. Depositing organization: Southern University of Science and Technology. Publication: Versatile molecular tools enabling customizable DNA methylation editing in Arabidopsis. He L, Yao Y, You Y, Wei X, Ma Y, Yuan W, Lang Z, Zhu JK. Nat Commun. 2025 Dec 6. doi: 10.1038/s41467-025-66933-z. PubMed 41353342.
Backbone
  Vector backbone: pCAMBIA1300
  Vector type: Plant Expression, CRISPR
Growth in bacteria
  Bacterial resistance: Kanamycin, 50 μg/mL
  Growth temperature: 37°C
  Growth strain: DH5alpha
  Copy number: High Copy
Gene/Insert
  Gene/Insert name: RPS5A-ROS1-XTEN80-NLS-dCas9-2xNLS-P2A-BFP
  Species: A. thaliana (mustard weed), Synthetic
Terms and licenses: Academic/Nonprofit Terms; Industry Terms: Not Available to Industry
How to cite: ROS1-dCas9 (D10) was a gift from Jian-Kang Zhu (Addgene plasmid # 239487 ; http://n2t.net/addgene:239487 ; RRID:Addgene_239487)
